>Addgene plasmid #219733 | pNK885 | addgene full sequence | sequence record 437072 | Addgene NGS Result
AATTTAAAAGGATCTAGGTGAAGATCCTTTTTGATAATCTCATGACCAAAATCCCTTAACGTGAGTTTTC
GTTCCACTGAGCGTCAGACCCCGTAGAAAAGATCAAAGGATCTTCTTGAGATCCTTTTTTTCTGCGCGTA
ATCTGCTGCTTGCAAACAAAAAAACCACCGCTACCAGCGGTGGTTTGTTTGCCGGATCAAGAGCTACCAA
CTCTTTTTCCGAAGGTAACTGGCTTCAGCAGAGCGCAGATACCAAATACTGTTCTTCTAGTGTAGCCGTA
GTTAGGCCACCACTTCAAGAACTCTGTAGCACCGCCTACATACCTCGCTCTGCTAATCCTGTTACCAGTG
GCTGCTGCCAGTGGCGATAAGTCGTGTCTTACCGGGTTGGACTCAAGACGATAGTTACCGGATAAGGCGC
AGCGGTCGGGCTGAACGGGGGGTTCGTGCACACAGCCCAGCTTGGAGCGAACGACCTACACCGAACTGAG
ATACCTACAGCGTGAGCTATGAGAAAGCGCCACGCTTCCCGAAGGGAGAAAGGCGGACAGGTATCCGGTA
AGCGGCAGGGTCGGAACAGGAGAGCGCACGAGGGAGCTTCCAGGGGGAAACGCCTGGTATCTTTATAGTC
CTGTCGGGTTTCGCCACCTCTGACTTGAGCGTCGATTTTTGTGATGCTCGTCAGGGGGGCGGAGCCTATG
GAAAAACGCCAGCAACGCGGCCTTTTTACGGTTCCTGGCCTTTTGCTGGCCTTTTGCTCACATGTTCTTT
CCTGCGTTATCCCCTGATTCTGTGGATAACCGTATTACCGCCTTTGAGTGAGCTGATACCGCTCGCCGCA
GCCGAACGACCGAGCGCAGCGAGTCAGTGAGCGAGGAAGCGGAAGAGCGCCCAATACGCAAACCGCCTCT
CCCCGCGCGTTGGCCGATTCATTAATCACTCTGTGGTCTCAGGAGGCGTGTCGTTTTAGTGAGGCTGACG
TAAGGGATGACGCACATGTAGGCTATCAGCTTAGCAAAGATTGATGAAAAGTCAAAAACAAAAATCAATT
ATATCTTGCCTGCCTTGATGAGGAAAAAGAAGAGGTCAAGACCTCTACAAAACTGGTACTTCACTATCAG
CAGGCTATCAGCTTTCTCTCTGCCGACAGTGGTCCCAAATACAAAACTGGTACTTGTGTACAGGGCCAGT
GGTCCCTCCACATCCATCAACAAATAATCCAAGTAAGGAGGACCGAATGAGCTAAGCACATACGTCAGCG
CGGTAGGTCACGACCACTATGCTATATAAGGTTTTGCTATTCATTGAAAGCAGTAGTGACTGATTTGTAT
ATATACTTGAGACCACGAAGTGGCTCTTCAGTGGACGAAAGGGCCTCGTGATACGCCTATTTTTATAGGT
TAATGTCATGATAATAATGGTTTCTTAGACGTCAGGTGGCACTTTTCGGGGAAATGTGCGCGGAACCCCT
ATTTGTTTATTTTTCTAAATACATTCAAATATGTATCCGCTCATGAGACAATAACCCTGATAAATGCTTC
AATAATATTGAAAAAGGAAGAGTATGCGCTCACGCAACTGGTCCAGAACCTTGACCGAACGCAGCGGTGG
TAACGGCGCAGTGGCGGTTTTCATGGCTTGTTATGACTGTTTTTTTTTGGGGTACAGTCTATGCCTCGGG
CATCCAAGCAGCAAGCGCGTTACGCCGTGGGTCGATGTTTGATGTTATGGAGCAGCAACGATGTTACGCA
GCAGGGCAGTCGCCCTAAAACAAAGTTAAACATCATGAGGGAAGCGGTGATCGCCGAAGTATCGACTCAA
CTATCAGAGGTAGTTGGCGTCATCGAGCGCCATCTCGAACCGACGTTGCTGGCCGTACATTTGTACGGCT
CCGCAGTGGATGGCGGCCTGAAGCCACACAGCGATATTGATTTGCTGGTTACGGTGACCGTAAGGCTTGA
TGAAACAACGCGGCGAGCTTTGATCAACGACCTTTTGGAAACTTCGGCTTCCCCTGGAGAGAGCGAGATT
CTCCGCGCTGTAGAAGTCACCATTGTTGTGCACGACGACATCATTCCGTGGCGTTATCCAGCTAAGCGCG
AACTGCAATTTGGAGAATGGCAGCGCAATGACATTCTTGCAGGTATCTTCGAGCCAGCCACGATCGACAT
TGATCTGGCTATCTTGCTGACAAAAGCAAGAGAACATAGCGTTGCCTTGGTAGGTCCAGCGGCGGAGGAA
CTCTTTGATCCGGTTCCTGAACAGGATCTATTTGAGGCGCTAAATGAAACCTTAACGCTATGGAACTCGC
CGCCCGACTGGGCTGGCGATGAGCGAAATGTAGTGCTTACGTTGTCCCGCATTTGGTACAGCGCAGTAAC
CGGCAAAATCGCGCCGAAGGATGTCGCTGCCGACTGGGCAATGGAGCGCCTGCCGGCCCAGTATCAGCCC
GTCATACTTGAAGCTAGACAGGCTTATCTTGGACAAGAAGAAGATCGCTTGGCCTCGCGCGCAGATCAGT
TGGAAGAATTTGTCCATTACGTAAAAGGCGAGATCACCAAGGTAGTCGGCAAATAACTGTCAGACCAAGT
TTACTCATATATACTTTAGATTGATTTAAAACTTCATTTTT
Features (pLannotate 1.2.2; 9 found; start..end, strand, type, name):
    116..704     +  rep_origin     ori: high-copy-number ColE1/pMB1/pBR322/pUC origin of replication
    887..936     +  CDS            lacI (fragment): lac repressor; lacI; The lac repressor binds to the lac operator to inhibit transcription in E. coli. This inhibition can be relieved by adding lactose or isopropyl-β-D-thiogalactopyranoside (IPTG).
    975..996     +  promoter       CaMV 35S promoter (fragment): strong constitutive promoter from cauliflower mosaic virus
   1135..1159    +  promoter       CaMV 35S promoter (fragment): strong constitutive promoter from cauliflower mosaic virus
   1236..1258    +  promoter       NOS promoter (fragment): nopaline synthase promoter
   1459..1563    +  promoter       AmpR promoter: bla
   1554..1634    -  CDS            int (fragment): INT2_ECOLX - Protein inferred from homology: Swiss-Prot protein existence level 3. Putative integrase believed to be involved in the insertion of antibiotic resistance genes into plasmids and transposons. From Escherichia coli.
   1722..1778    +  CDS            GmR (fragment): gentamycin acetyltransferase; aacC1; confers resistance to gentamycin
   1785..2573    +  CDS            aadA: S3AD_ECOLX - Experimental evidence at protein level: Swiss-Prot protein existence level 1. Mediates bacterial resistance to the antibiotics streptomycin and spectinomycin. From Escherichia coli.
