[The description below was written by a language model from this plasmid's Addgene catalogue record and pLannotate feature annotations shown in this document.]
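Description:
pNK885 is a small (about 2.6 kb) MoClo-compatible Level 0 part plasmid that stores a single plant regulatory element, the synthetic promoter MinSyn1824x, for use in Golden Gate-style modular assembly. The backbone is described as a Level 0 promoter-type vector of roughly 2.25 kb. It replicates in E. coli at high copy from a ColE1/pUC-type origin and is selected with spectinomycin through the aadA adenylyltransferase gene. The annotated AmpR (bla) promoter lies upstream of this gene in the same orientation, so it may drive its expression. The short integrase, gentamicin acetyltransferase and lacI fragments flagged nearby are only partial matches, probably remnants carried along with the resistance cassette and backbone rather than functional genes.

The insert is a 378 bp fully synthetic promoter that was placed into the vector through BbsI sites, which were destroyed during cloning. This is the normal outcome when a part is domesticated into a Level 0 acceptor. The feature table does not annotate the promoter as one unit. It instead picks up two short matches to the CaMV 35S promoter and one to the nopaline synthase promoter within the insert region, which suggests a composite design that borrows motifs from these classic plant promoters. The record does not spell out the architecture.

The plasmid carries no coding sequence, terminator or plant selection marker, so it is not an expression vector by itself. It is a building block to be combined with other Level 0 parts into transcription units. It comes from a study that systematically compared plant promoters in Nicotiana expression systems.
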