Addgene plasmid #219733: pNK885
Purpose: MoClo-compatible Level 0 - promoter vector carrying promoter MinSyn1824x
Depositing lab: Alexander Mishin. Depositing organization: Planta LLC. Publication: Systematic Comparison of Plant Promoters in Nicotiana spp. Expression Systems. Shakhova ES, Markina NM, Mitiouchkina T, Bugaeva EN, Karataeva TA, Palkina KA, Fakhranurova LI, Yampolsky IV, Sarkisyan KS, Mishin AS. Int J Mol Sci. 2022 Dec 6;23(23):15441. doi: 10.3390/ijms232315441. PubMed 36499768.
Backbone
  Vector backbone: Level 0 - promoter -like
  Backbone size w/o insert (bp): 2251
  Vector type: Plant Expression, Synthetic Biology
Growth in bacteria
  Bacterial resistance: Spectinomycin, 50 μg/mL
  Growth temperature: 37°C
  Growth strain: DH5alpha
  Copy number: High Copy
Gene/Insert
  Gene/Insert name: promoter MinSyn1824x
  Species: Synthetic
  Insert size (bp): 378
  Promoter: MinSyn1824x
  Cloning method: Restriction Enzyme; 5′ cloning site BbsI (destroyed during cloning); 3′ cloning site BbsI (destroyed during cloning)
  Sequencing primers: 5′ gagcgaggaagcggaagagcgccc; 3′ accattattatcatgacattaacc
Terms and licenses: Academic/Nonprofit Terms; Industry Terms: Not Available to Industry
How to cite: pNK885 was a gift from Alexander Mishin (Addgene plasmid # 219733 ; http://n2t.net/addgene:219733 ; RRID:Addgene_219733)
